>Addgene plasmid #180531 | KTK_043 | addgene full sequence | sequence record 359491 | Addgene NGS Result
GCGCAGAAGTGGTCCTGCAACTTTATCCGCCTCCATCCAGTCTATTAATTGTTGCCGGGAAGCTAGAGTA
AGTAGTTCGCCAGTTAATAGTTTGCGCAACGTTGTTGCCATTGCTACAGGCATCGTGGTGTCACGCTCGT
CGTTTGGTATGGCTTCATTCAGCTCCGGTTCCCAACGATCAAGGCGAGTTACATGATCCCCCATGTTGTG
CAAAAAAGCGGTTAGCTCCTTCGGTCCTCCGATCGTTGTCAGAAGTAAGTTGGCCGCAGTGTTATCACTC
ATGGTTATGGCAGCACTGCATAATTCTCTTACTGTCATGCCATCCGTAAGATGCTTTTCTGTGACTGGTG
AGTACTCAACCAAGTCATTCTGAGAATAGTGTATGCGGCGACCGAGTTGCTCTTGCCCGGCGTCAATACG
GGATAATACCGCGCCACATAGCAGAACTTTAAAAGTGCTCATCATTGGAAAACGTTCTTCGGGGCGAAAA
CTCTCAAGGATCTTACCGCTGTTGAGATCCAGTTCGATGTAACCCACTCGTGCACCCAACTGATCTTCAG
CATCTTTTACTTTCACCAGCGTTTCTGGGTGAGCAAAAACAGGAAGGCAAAATGCCGCAAAAAAGGGAAT
AAGGGCGACACGGAAATGTTGAATACTCATACTCTTCCTTTTTCAATATTATTGAAGCATTTATCAGGGT
TATTGTCTCATGAGCGGATACATATTTGAATGTATTTAGAAAAATAAACAAATAGGGGTTCCGCGCACAT
TTCCCCGAAAAGTGCCACCTGTCATGACCAAAATCCCTTAACGTGAGTTTTCGTTCCACTGAGCGTCAGA
CCCCGTAGAAAAGATCAAAGGATCTTCTTGAGATCCTTTTTTTCTGCGCGTAATCTGCTGCTTGCAAACA
AAAAAACCACCGCTACCAGCGGTGGTTTGTTTGCCGGATCAAGAGCTACCAACTCTTTTTCCGAAGGTAA
CTGGCTTCAGCAGAGCGCAGATACCAAATACTGTTCTTCTAGTGTAGCCGTAGTTAGGCCACCACTTCAA
GAACTCTGTAGCACCGCCTACATACCTCGCTCTGCTAATCCTGTTACCAGTGGCTGCTGCCAGTGGCGAT
AAGTCGTGTCTTACCGGGTTGGACTCAAGACGATAGTTACCGGATAAGGCGCAGCGGTCGGGCTGAACGG
GGGGTTCGTGCACACAGCCCAGCTTGGAGCGAACGACCTACACCGAACTGAGATACCTACAGCGTGAGCT
ATGAGAAAGCGCCACGCTTCCCGAAGGGAGAAAGGCGGACAGGTATCCGGTAAGCGGCAGGGTCGGAACA
GGAGAGCGCACGAGGGAGCTTCCAGGGGGAAACGCCTGGTATCTTTATAGTCCTGTCGGGTTTCGCCACC
TCTGACTTGAGCGTCGATTTTTGTGATGCTCGTCAGGGGGGCGGAGCCTATGGAAAAACGCCAGCAACGC
GGCCTTTTTACGGTTCCTGGCCTTTTGCTGGCCTTTTGCTCACATGTTCTTTCCTGCGTTATCCCCTGAT
TCTGTGGATAACCGTAGTCGGTCTCTGACCTTTACAGCTAGCTCAGTCCTAGGTATTATGCTAGCTGGCT
GAGACCAAGATTATCAAAAAGGATCTTCACCTAGATCCTTTTAAATTAAAAATGAAGTTTTAAATCAATC
TAAAGTATATATGAGTAAACTTGGTCTGACAGTTACCAATGCTTAATCAGTGAGGCACCTATCTCAGCGA
TCTGTCTATTTCGTTCATCCATAGTTGCCTGACTCCCCGTCGTGTAGATAACTACGATACGGGAGGGCTT
ACCATCTGGCCCCAGTGCTGCAATGATACCGCGGGACCCACGCTCACCGGCTCCAGATTTATCAGCAATA
AACCAGCCAGCCGGAAGGGCCGA
Features (pLannotate 1.2.2; 4 found; start..end, strand, type, name):
    661..765     -  promoter       AmpR promoter: bla
    868..1456    +  rep_origin     ori: high-copy-number ColE1/pMB1/pBR322/pUC origin of replication
   1574..1605    +  promoter       J23119 promoter (fragment): bacterial promoter (Registry of Standard Biological Parts BBa J23119)
   1713..660     -  CDS            AmpR (across the origin): β-lactamase; bla; confers resistance to ampicillin, carbenicillin, and related antibiotics
