[The description below was written by a language model from this plasmid's Addgene catalogue record and pLannotate feature annotations shown in this document.]
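Description:
KTK_043 is a small bacterial entry (part) vector from the Komagataeibacter Tool Kit, a modular cloning system built for assembling multigene constructs in cellulose-producing bacteria. Its payload is the synthetic J23101 promoter, a member of the Anderson collection of constitutive sigma-70 promoters of graded strength. As an entry vector it stores this promoter as a reusable part rather than driving expression of anything itself. No coding sequence, reporter or terminator is annotated downstream of the promoter. The exact cloning sites flanking the part are not stated in the record.

The sequenced plasmid is about 1.9 kb and carries only the elements needed for propagation in E. coli. These are a high-copy ColE1/pMB1/pUC-type origin of replication and a β-lactamase (AmpR) gene with its native bla promoter, which confers ampicillin resistance. This agrees with the catalogue listing of ampicillin selection and high copy number. It sits less easily with the stated pSEVA331 backbone, since no broad-host-range replicon or other SEVA-type module is annotated, so the listed backbone may reflect the toolkit's destination vectors rather than this minimal plasmid. The automated annotation labels the promoter region as a fragment of J23119, the consensus promoter from which the Anderson series was derived. That is the expected call for a closely related variant such as J23101, and it does not conflict with the catalogue entry.

The typical use is as a promoter part donor. J23101 is combined with ribosome binding site, coding sequence and terminator parts to build constitutive transcription units, which are then assembled into higher-level constructs for expression in Komagataeibacter and related hosts.
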