Addgene plasmid #180531: KTK_043
Purpose: Entry vector containing J23101 anderson promoter
Depositing lab: Tom Ellis. Depositing organization: Imperial College London. Publication: Komagataeibacter Tool Kit (KTK): A Modular Cloning System for Multigene Constructs and Programmed Protein Secretion from Cellulose Producing Bacteria. Goosens VJ, Walker KT, Aragon SM, Singh A, Senthivel VR, Dekker L, Caro-Astorga J, Buat MLA, Song W, Lee KY, Ellis T. ACS Synth Biol. 2021 Dec 17;10(12):3422-3434. doi: 10.1021/acssynbio.1c00358. Epub 2021 Nov 12. PubMed 34767345.
Backbone
  Vector backbone: pSEVA331
  Vector type: Bacterial Expression
Growth in bacteria
  Bacterial resistance: Ampicillin, 100 μg/mL
  Growth temperature: 37°C
  Growth strain: DH5alpha
  Copy number: High Copy
Gene/Insert
  Gene/Insert name: J23101 anderson promoter
  Species: Synthetic
  Cloning method: Restriction Enzyme; 5′ cloning site unknown (unknown if destroyed)
Terms and licenses: Academic/Nonprofit Terms; Industry Terms: Not Available to Industry
Depositor comments: Read the preprint at https://www.biorxiv.org/content/10.1101/2021.06.09.447691v1.full
How to cite: KTK_043 was a gift from Tom Ellis (Addgene plasmid # 180531 ; http://n2t.net/addgene:180531 ; RRID:Addgene_180531)
